>Addgene plasmid #79743 | VGFR1_HUMAN_D0 | depositor partial sequence | sequence record 149065 | Sequence of gene (VGFR1_HUMAN) inserted into backbone.
CCAGATGAAGTTCCTTTGGATGAGCAGTGTGAGCGGCTCCCTTATGATGCCAGCAAGTGGGAGTTTGCCC
GGGAGAGACTTAAACTGGGCAAATCACTTGGAAGAGGGGCTTTTGGAAAAGTGGTTCAAGCATCAGCATT
TGGCATTAAGAAATCACCTACGTGCCGGACTGTGGCTGTGAAAATGCTGAAAGAGGGGGCCACGGCCAGC
GAGTACAAAGCTCTGATGACTGAGCTAAAAATCTTGACCCACATTGGCCACCATCTGAACGTGGTTAACC
TGCTGGGAGCCTGCACCAAGCAAGGAGGGCCTCTGATGGTGATTGTTGAATACTGCAAATATGGAAATCT
CTCCAACTACCTCAAGAGCAAACGTGACTTATTTTTTCTCAACAAGGATGCAGCACTACACATGGAGCCT
AAGAAAGAAAAAATGGAGCCAGGCCTGGAACAAGGCAAGAAACCAAGACTAGATAGCGTCACCAGCAGCG
AAAGCTTTGCGAGCTCCGGCTTTCAGGAAGATAAAAGTCTGAGTGATGTTGAGGAAGAGGAGGATTCTGA
CGGTTTCTACAAGGAGCCCATCACTATGGAAGATCTGATTTCTTACAGTTTTCAAGTGGCCAGAGGCATG
GAGTTCCTGTCTTCCAGAAAGTGCATTCATCGGGACCTGGCAGCGAGAAACATTCTTTTATCTGAGAACA
ACGTGGTGAAGATTTGTGATTTTGGCCTTGCCCGGGATATTTATAAGAACCCCGATTATGTGAGAAAAGG
AGATACTCGACTTCCTCTGAAATGGATGGCTCCTGAATCTATCTTTGACAAAATCTACAGCACCAAGAGC
GACGTGTGGTCTTACGGAGTATTGCTGTGGGAAATCTTCTCCTTAGGTGGGTCTCCATACCCAGGAGTAC
AAATGGATGAGGACTTTTGCAGTCGCCTGAGGGAAGGCATGAGGATGAGAGCTCCTGAGTACTCTACTCC
TGAAATCTATCAGATCATGCTGGACTGCTGGCACAGAGACCCAAAAGAAAGGCCAAGATTTGCAGAACTT
GTGGAAAAACTAGGTGATTTGCTT
