>Addgene plasmid #79743 | VGFR1_HUMAN_D0 | addgene partial sequence | sequence record 156175 | T7 5'-TAATACGACTCACTATAGGG-3'
ATTAAGCGGCCGCCCTGCAGGACTCGAGTTCTAGAAATAATTTTGTTTAACTTTAAGAAGGAGATATACA
TATGAAATCTTCTCACCATCACCATCACCATCACCATCACCATGAAAACCTGTACTTCCAATCCAATGCA
CCAGATGAAGTTCCTTTGGATGAGCAGTGTGAGCGGCTCCCTTATGATGCCAGCAAGTGGGAGTTTGCCC
GGGAGAGACTTAAACTGGGCAAATCACTTGGAAGAGGGGCTTTTGGAAAAGTGGTTCAAGCATCAGCATT
TGGCATTAAGAAATCACCTACGTGCCGGACTGTGGCTGTGAAAATGCTGAAAGAGGGGGCCACGGCCAGC
GAGTACAAAGCTCTGATGACTGAGCTAAAAATCTTGACCCACATTGGCCACCATCTGAACGTGGTTAACC
TGCTGGGAGCCTGCACCAAGCAAGGAGGGCCTCTGATGGTGATTGTTGAATACTGCAAATATGGAAATCT
CTCCAACTACCTCAAGAGCAAACGTGACTTATTTTTTCTCAACAAGGATGCAGCACTACACATGGAGCCT
AAGAAAGAAAAAATGGAGCCAGGCCTGGAACAAGGCAAGAAACCAAGACTAGATAGCGTCACCAGCAGCG
AAAGCTTTGCGAGCTCCGGCTTTCAGGAAGATAAAAGTCTGAGTGATGTTGAGGAAGAGGAGGATTCTGA
CGGTTTCTACAAGGAGCCCATCACTATGGAAGATCTGATTTCTTACAGTTTTCAAGTGGCCAGAGGCATG
GAGTTCCTGTCTTCCAGAAAGTGCATTCATCGGGACCTGGCAGCGAGAAACATTCTTTTATCTGAGAACA
