>Addgene plasmid #79743 | VGFR1_HUMAN_D0 | addgene partial sequence | sequence record 156176 | T7term 5'-GCTAGTTATTGCTCAGCGG-3'
TTAGCAGCCGGATCAGCGCGCACGCGTGGTACCGGCCGGCCACCAGGTGGCGCGCCGCGATCGCGGATCC
GTTATCCACTTCCAATGTTATTAAAGCAAATCACCTAGTTTTTCCACAAGTTCTGCAAATCTTGGCCTTT
CTTTTGGGTCTCTGTGCCAGCAGTCCAGCATGATCTGATAGATTTCAGGAGTAGAGTACTCAGGAGCTCT
CATCCTCATGCCTTCCCTCAGGCGACTGCAAAAGTCCTCATCCATTTGTACTCCTGGGTATGGAGACCCA
CCTAAGGAGAAGATTTCCCACAGCAATACTCCGTAAGACCACACGTCGCTCTTGGTGCTGTAGATTTTGT
CAAAGATAGATTCAGGAGCCATCCATTTCAGAGGAAGTCGAGTATCTCCTTTTCTCACATAATCGGGGTT
CTTATAAATATCCCGGGCAAGGCCAAAATCACAAATCTTCACCACGTTGTTCTCAGATAAAAGAATGTTT
CTCGCTGCCAGGTCCCGATGAATGCACTTTCTGGAAGACAGGAACTCCATGCCTCTGGCCACTTGAAAAC
TGTAAGAAATCAGATCTTCCATAGTGATGGGCTCCTTGTAGAAACCGTCAGAATCCTCCTCTTCCTCAAC
ATCACTCAGACTTTTATCTTCCTGAAAGCCGGAGCTCGCAAAGCTTTCGCTGCTGGTGACGCTATCTAGT
CTTGGTTTCTTGCCTTGTTCCAGGCCTGGCTCCATTTTTTCTTTCTTAGGCTCCATGTGTAGTGCTGCAT
CCTTGTTGAGAAAA
