[The description below was written by a language model from this plasmid's Addgene catalogue record.]
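Description:
VGFR1_HUMAN_D0 is a bacterial expression plasmid that encodes the kinase domain of human VGFR1 (also called VEGFR1), a receptor tyrosine kinase. It is built on the pET His10 TEV LIC cloning vector (2B-T-10), a pET-series backbone into which the insert was placed by ligation-independent cloning. The plasmid carries ampicillin resistance for selection and is recorded as low copy. The record does not name the origin of replication or give the exact residue boundaries of the kinase domain, and no feature table is provided, so other backbone elements cannot be confirmed here.

Expression is driven by the T7 promoter, so protein production requires a host that supplies T7 RNA polymerase. A cloning strain such as the listed DH5alpha serves only for propagation. The backbone adds an N-terminal His10 tag followed by a TEV protease recognition site. The tag allows the fusion protein to be captured by immobilised metal affinity chromatography, and TEV cleavage can then remove it.

The construct belongs to an open library of human kinase domain constructs designed for automated bacterial expression. It is intended to be co-expressed with the YopH phosphatase plasmid that accompanies the set. YopH is a tyrosine phosphatase, and its co-expression is stated to enhance bacterial kinase expression, generally understood as counteracting the kinase's phosphorylation activity in the host. The depositor notes also mention a lambda phosphatase vector in the same collection. Typical uses would be producing recombinant VGFR1 kinase domain for biochemical, biophysical or structural work.
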