Addgene plasmid #79743: VGFR1_HUMAN_D0
Purpose: This plasmid encodes the kinase domain of VGFR1. Intended for co-expression with YopH Phosphatase that accompanies this set to enhance bacterial kinase expression.
Depositing lab: John Chodera & Nicholas Levinson & Markus Seeliger. Depositing organization: Memorial Sloan-Kettering Cancer Center. Publication: An open library of human kinase domain constructs for automated bacterial expression. Albanese SK, Parton DL, Isik M, Rodriguez-Laureano L, Hanson SM, Behr JM, Gradia S, Jeans C, Levinson NM, Seeliger MA, Chodera JD. Biochemistry. 2018 Jul 13. doi: 10.1021/acs.biochem.7b01081. PubMed 30004690.
Backbone
  Vector backbone: pET His10 TEV LIC cloning vector (2B-T-10)
  Backbone manufacturer: Scott Gradia (Addgene plasmid # 78173)
  Vector type: Bacterial Expression
Growth in bacteria
  Bacterial resistance: Ampicillin, 100 μg/mL
  Growth temperature: 37°C
  Growth strain: DH5alpha
  Copy number: Low Copy
Gene/Insert
  Gene/Insert name: VGFR1 (alt name: VEGFR1)
  Species: H. sapiens (human)
  Promoter: T7
  Tag / fusion protein: His10-TEV (N terminal on backbone)
  Cloning method: Ligation Independent Cloning
  Sequencing primers: 5′ T7; 3′ T7 reverse
Terms and licenses: Academic/Nonprofit Terms; Industry Terms: Not Available to Industry
Depositor comments: This plasmid was generated as part of an open library of human kinase domain constructs for automated bacterial expression. The work can be found here doi: http://dx.doi.org/10.1101/038711 The lambda phosphatase expression vector can be found at https://www.addgene.org/79748/ The YopH Phosphatase expression vector can be found at https://www.addgene.org/79749/
How to cite: VGFR1_HUMAN_D0 was a gift from John Chodera & Nicholas Levinson & Markus Seeliger (Addgene plasmid # 79743 ; http://n2t.net/addgene:79743 ; RRID:Addgene_79743)
